Addgene plasmid #245308: EF1a-FLEX-mRuby-p2A-Gephyrin.FR-GFP-CCR5TC
Purpose: Expression of synaptic GFP and cytosolic mRuby
Depositing lab: Xue Han. Depositing organization: Boston University Main Campus.
Backbone
  Vector backbone: pAAV2-EF1a-FLEX
  Backbone size w/o insert (bp): 5606
  Total vector size (bp): 7985
  Vector type: Mammalian Expression, AAV
Growth in bacteria
  Bacterial resistance: Ampicillin, 100 μg/mL
  Growth temperature: 37°C
  Growth strain: NEB Stable
  Copy number: Unknown
Gene/Insert
  Gene/Insert name: mRuby-p2A-Gephyrin.FR-GFP-CCR5TC
  Species: Synthetic
Terms and licenses: Academic/Nonprofit Terms; Industry Terms: Not Available to Industry
How to cite: EF1a-FLEX-mRuby-p2A-Gephyrin.FR-GFP-CCR5TC was a gift from Xue Han (Addgene plasmid # 245308 ; http://n2t.net/addgene:245308 ; RRID:Addgene_245308)
