[The description below was written by a language model from this plasmid's Addgene catalogue record and pLannotate feature annotations shown in this document.]
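Description:
EF1a-FLEX-mRuby-p2A-Gephyrin.FR-GFP-CCR5TC is a 7,985 bp AAV transfer plasmid built on the pAAV2-EF1a-FLEX backbone for Cre-dependent expression in mammalian cells. It is propagated in bacteria through a high-copy ColE1/pUC-type origin with ampicillin selection (AmpR under its own bla promoter), and it also carries an f1 phage origin. The expression cassette lies between AAV2 inverted terminal repeats, which allow it to be packaged into recombinant AAV. The automated annotation finds a complete ITR on the 3′ side but only short fragments on the 5′ side, which may reflect the difficulty of sequencing and annotating these repeats.

The human EF-1α promoter drives transcription, followed downstream of the insert by a WPRE to enhance transcript expression and an hGH polyadenylation signal. The synthetic insert sits between two pairs of incompatible lox sites (lox2272 and loxP) in opposing orientation, the standard FLEX/DIO arrangement. Most coding features (mRuby2, P2A, a FLAG-tag fragment, CCR5TC and a zinc-finger-protein match at the C-terminal end) are annotated on the minus strand, so the cassette is inverted relative to the promoter and silent until Cre flips and locks it into the sense orientation. EGFP is listed on the plus strand, which is inconsistent with its neighbours and may be an annotation artefact. After recombination, the P2A peptide separates cytosolic mRuby2 from a gephyrin-directed GFP fusion carrying the CCR5TC zinc-finger domain. The gephyrin-binding "Gephyrin.FR" module itself is not annotated, and presumably occupies the unannotated gap between the P2A and FLAG fragment. The stated purpose is expression of synaptic GFP together with cytosolic mRuby, marking cell morphology and synaptic sites in Cre-defined cells.
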