Features (pLannotate 1.2.2; 28 found; start..end, strand, type, name):
     12..39      +  repeat_region  AAV2 ITR (fragment): inverted terminal repeat of adeno-associated virus serotype 2 inverted
     68..95      +  repeat_region  AAV2 ITR (fragment): inverted terminal repeat of adeno-associated virus serotype 2 inverted
    168..1346    +  promoter       EF-1α promoter: strong constitutive promoter for human elongation factor EF-1α
   1363..1381    +  promoter       T7 promoter: promoter for bacteriophage T7 RNA polymerase
   1420..1437    +  misc_feature   MCS (fragment): pUC18/19 multiple cloning site
   1444..1477    +  protein_bind   lox2272: Cre-mediated recombination occurs in the 8-bp core sequence (GGATACTT). lox2272 sites are compatible with each other, but incompatible with loxP or loxN sites (Lee and Saito, 1988). Cre recombinase
   1478..1527    -  intron         β-globin intron (fragment): internally truncated intron from human β-globin
   1528..1561    +  protein_bind   loxP: Cre-mediated recombination occurs in the 8-bp core sequence (GCATACAT). Cre recombinase
   1576..1692    -  CDS            ZNF720 (fragment): ZN720_HUMAN - Experimental evidence at protein level: Swiss-Prot protein existence level 1. From Homo sapiens (Human).
   1750..2091    -  CDS            CCR5TC: zinc-finger domain from the CCR5-224 (+) zinc-finger nuclease that recognizes the left half-site target sequence in the human CCR5 gene (Perez et al., 2008; Gross et al., 2013)
   2128..2838    +  CDS            EGFP: EGFP is a basic (constitutively fluorescent) green fluorescent protein published in 1996, derived from Aequorea victoria. It is reported to be a rapidly-maturing weak dimer with moderate acid sensitivity.
   2871..2898    -  CDS            3xFLAG (fragment): three tandem FLAG® epitope tags
   3167..3222    -  CDS            P2A (fragment): 2A peptide from porcine teschovirus-1 polyprotein Eukaryotic ribosomes fail to insert a peptide bond between the Gly and Pro residues, yielding separate polypeptides.
   3238..3948    -  CDS            mRuby2: mRuby2 is a basic (constitutively fluorescent) red fluorescent protein published in 2012, derived from Entacmaea quadricolor. It has moderate acid sensitivity.
   3970..4003    -  protein_bind   lox2272: Cre-mediated recombination occurs in the 8-bp core sequence (GGATACTT). lox2272 sites are compatible with each other, but incompatible with loxP or loxN sites (Lee and Saito, 1988). Cre recombinase
   4004..4053    -  intron         β-globin intron (fragment): internally truncated intron from human β-globin
   4054..4087    -  protein_bind   loxP: Cre-mediated recombination occurs in the 8-bp core sequence (GCATACAT). Cre recombinase
   4088..4112    +  misc_feature   MCS (fragment): pBluescript multiple cloning site
   4112..4700    +  misc_feature   WPRE: woodchuck hepatitis virus posttranscriptional regulatory element
   4732..5208    +  polyA_signal   hGH poly(A) signal: human growth hormone polyadenylation signal
   5248..5388    +  repeat_region  AAV2 ITR: inverted terminal repeat of adeno-associated virus serotype 2 inverted
   5393..5444    -  misc_feature   bom (fragment): basis of mobility region from pBR322
   5463..5918    +  rep_origin     f1 ori (sequence partly withheld): f1 bacteriophage origin of replication; arrow indicates direction of (+) strand synthesis
   5919..5968    -  misc_feature   bom (fragment): basis of mobility region from pBR322
   6070..6105    -  CDS            rop (fragment): Rop protein, which maintains plasmids at low copy number; rop
   6200..6304    +  promoter       AmpR promoter: bla
   6305..7165    +  CDS            AmpR: β-lactamase; bla; confers resistance to ampicillin, carbenicillin, and related antibiotics
   7336..7924    +  rep_origin     ori: high-copy-number ColE1/pMB1/pBR322/pUC origin of replication
>Addgene plasmid #245308 | EF1a-FLEX-mRuby-p2A-Gephyrin.FR-GFP-CCR5TC | addgene full sequence | sequence record 486445 | Addgene NGS Result
CCTGCAGGCAGCTGCGCGCTCGCTCGCTCACTGAGGCCGCCCGGGCGTCGGGCGACCTTTGGTCGCCCGG
CCTCAGTGAGCGAGCGAGCGCGCAGAGAGGGAGTGGCCAACTCCATCACTAGGGGTTCCTGCGGCCGCAC
GCGTGTCATCCTCATCGAATTCCGTGAGGCTCCGGTGCCCGTCAGTGGGCAGAGCGCACATCGCCCACAG
TCCCCGAGAAGTTGGGGGGAGGGGTCGGCAATTGAACCGGTGCCTAGAGAAGGTGGCGCGGGGTAAACTG
GGAAAGTGATGTCGTGTACTGGCTCCGCCTTTTTCCCGAGGGTGGGGGAGAACCGTATATAAGTGCAGTA
GTCGCCGTGAACGTTCTTTTTCGCAACGGGTTTGCCGCCAGAACACAGGTAAGTGCCGTGTGTGGTTCCC
GCGGGCCTGGCCTCTTTACGGGTTATGGCCCTTGCGTGCCTTGAATTACTTCCACCTGGCTGCAGTACGT
GATTCTTGATCCCGAGCTTCGGGTTGGAAGTGGGTGGGAGAGTTCGAGGCCTTGCGCTTAAGGAGCCCCT
TCGCCTCGTGCTTGAGTTGAGGCCTGGCCTGGGCGCTGGGGCCGCCGCGTGCGAATCTGGTGGCACCTTC
GCGCCTGTCTCGCTGCTTTCGATAAGTCTCTAGCCATTTAAAATTTTTGATGACCTGCTGCGACGCTTTT
TTTCTGGCAAGATAGTCTTGTAAATGCGGGCCAAGATCTGCACACTGGTATTTCGGTTTTTGGGGCCGCG
GGCGGCGACGGGGCCCGTGCGTCCCAGCGCACATGTTCGGCGAGGCGGGGCCTGCGAGCGCGGCCACCGA
GAATCGGACGGGGGTAGTCTCAAGCTGGCCGGCCTGCTCTGGTGCCTGGCCTCGCGCCGCCGTGTATCGC
CCCGCCCTGGGCGGCAAGGCTGGCCCGGTCGGCACCAGTTGCGTGAGCGGAAAGATGGCCGCTTCCCGGC
CCTGCTGCAGGGAGCTCAAAATGGAGGACGCGGCGCTCGGGAGAGCGGGCGGGTGAGTCACCCACACAAA
GGAAAAGGGCCTTTCCGTCCTCAGCCGTCGCTTCATGTGACTCCACGGAGTACCGGGCGCCGTCCAGGCA
CCTCGATTAGTTCTCGAGCTTTTGGAGTACGTCGTCTTTAGGTTGGGGGGAGGGGTTTTATGCGATGGAG
TTTCCCCACACTGAGTGGGTGGAGACTGAAGTTAGGCCAGCTTGGCACTTGATGTAATTCTCCTTGGAAT
TTGCCCTTTTTGAGTTTGGATCTTGGTTCATTCTCAAGCCTCAGACAGTGGTTCAAAGTTTTTTTCTTCC
ATTTCAGGTGTCGTGAGGAATTAGCTTGGTACTAATACGACTCACTATAGGGAGACCCAAGCTGGCTAGG
TAAGCTTGGTACCGAGCTCGGATCCTCTAGAGTCGACTCCGGAATAACTTCGTATAGGATACTTTATACG
AAGTTATGCAGAATGGTAGCTGGATTGTAGCTGCTATTAGCAATATGAAACCTCTTAATAACTTCGTATA
GCATACATTATACGAAGTTATGGCGCGCCTTAAGCCATAGAAGCAAGATTAGAATAATTTTCAAGCATAA
CTTCACGATAAAGAGAACGTTGAGAAAGATCAAGTTTTTTCCATTCATCACGAGTAAAAAGAACAGCAAC
ATCTTCAAAAGTAACAGAAACAGAAACTTGAGAAGCACCTTCACGTTGTTCAGGAGCGTCGACAATCGAT
AGCTGGCTGCCCCGCAGGTGAATCTTTGTGTGCCGGGTCAGATTGCCGGAGGTGGCAAACTTTCTGCCAC
AGATATCACAGGCAAAAGGTTTTTCACCAGTATGTGTCCGGATGTGTCTGGCCAGGTTGTCGCTTCTGCT
AAAGTTTCTCATACAAATTCTGCACTGGAAAGGTTTCTGGCTGCCAGTGTGGATCTTGGTGTGGCTGTTC
AGGTTGCTGCTGATGGCGAACTTCCGGCCGCAAATGTCGCAGGCGAAGGGCTTTTCTCCGGTGTGGGTTC
TGATGTGCCTGCTCAGGTTGGACCGGTCGCTGAAGTTCCGCATGCAGATCCGGCACTGGAAAGTACCACC
TGAACCTCCAGTACCACCTGAACCTCCGTGAGCAAGGGCGAGGAGCTGTTCACCGGGGTGGTGCCCATCC
TGGTCGAGCTGGACGGCGACGTAAACGGCCACAAGTTCAGCGTGTCCGGCGAGGGCGAGGGCGATGCCAC
CTACGGCAAGCTGACCCTGAAGTTCATCTGCACCACCGGCAAGCTGCCCGTGCCCTGGCCCACCCTCGTG
ACCACCCTGACCTACGGCGTGCAGTGCTTCAGCCGCTACCCCGACCACATGAAGCAGCACGACTTCTTCA
AGTCCGCCATGCCCGAAGGCTACGTCCAGGAGCGCACCATCTTCTTCAAGGACGACGGCAACTACAAGAC
CCGCGCCGAGGTGAAGTTCGAGGGCGACACCCTGGTGAACCGCATCGAGCTGAAGGGCATCGACTTCAAG
GAGGACGGCAACATCCTGGGGCACAAGCTGGAGTACAACTACAACAGCCACAACGTCTATATCATGGCCG
ACAAGCAGAAGAACGGCATCAAGGTGAACTTCAAGATCCGCCACAACATCGAGGACGGCAGCGTGCAGCT
CGCCGACCACTACCAGCAGAACACCCCCATCGGCGACGGCCCCGTGCTGCTGCCCGACAACCACTACCTG
AGCACCCAGTCCGCCCTGAGCAAAGACCCCAACGAGAAGCGCGATCACATGGTCCTGCTGGAGTTCGTGA
CCGCCGCCGGGATCACTCTCGGCATGGACGAGCTGTACAGTACCACCTGAACCTCCAGTACCACCTGAAC
CTCCCTTATCGTCGTCATCCTTGTAATCGGATCCGGTGCGGTAGTTGATGGAGATCGGGATCGGGTCCTG
GTAGTTCCAGTGGTCGATCGTGACGGCGTACACCGTGATGGTATAGTCGACACCAGGTTTCAGGCTGCTG
ATGGTAGCAGTGGACTTGCTGCCAGGCACGGTGAATTCCTGGACAGGGCTATTGCCACCAGTTTCACCGT
AGGTGATGCGGTAGTAGCGAACCATGACCTTGTACTTGCCCCAGCTGATCTGGATGCTGGTTGGTGATGC
TTCCTTGACTTCGAGGGGACCGGGGTTTTCTTCCACGTCTCCTGCTTGCTTTAACAGAGAGAAGTTCGTG
GCTCCGGAGCCCACACCCTTGTACAGCTCGTCCATCCCACCACCAAGCCCGGCGAACTTGGCAACTGCGT
GTTCGCGTTGTACTACGAACATTTCATTGTCACTTTCCTCTAACCTTTCCAGGCGGTGATCAACGGCATG
GATACCGGGCATCTTGATGTTCCCGACGGTCTTTTTTGACCTGTAAGTTGTTACGAAAGAGCAAGACAGA
TGGCCACCACCATCAACTTTCAGTGCCATATGAGTGTATCCCCTCAGACCACCATCTGCTGGATACATCA
TCTCTGTATTAGGCTCCCAACCCTTGGTCTTCTTCTGCATCACGGGACCATTGGAGGGAAAGTTTACCCC
TCTGACTTGGACGTGGTAAACGAGACAGCCATCCTCAAGGCTGGTGTCCTGCATGACGGTGACGACTCCA
CCATCTTCGTATCTCGTAACTCTTTCCCAAGTAAAACCCTCAGGAAAGGACTGTTTAAAGAAATCAGGAA
TGCCTTTCGGGTACTTGATAAAAGTACGGCTGCCATACATGAACGACGTGGCAAGAATGTCAAAGGCAAA
TGGCAGGGGTCCTCCCTCGATGACTTTGATCCTCATGGTTTGAGTTCCCATGTACGGATTGCCTTCTCCT
TCACCTGTGCATTTGAATTGGTGGCCGTTGACCGAACCTTCCATGACCACCTTCATACGCATATTTTCCT
TGATCAGCTCTTCGCCCTTAGACACCATGGTGGCGGCGGTGGCGCTAGCATAACTTCGTATAAAGTATCC
TATACGAAGTTATTTGCCTTAACCCAGAAATTATCACTGTTATTCTTTAGAATGGTGCAAAGAATAACTT
CGTATAATGTATGCTATACGAAGTTATGAATTCGATATCAAGCTTATCGATAATCAACCTCTGGATTACA
AAATTTGTGAAAGATTGACTGGTATTCTTAACTATGTTGCTCCTTTTACGCTATGTGGATACGCTGCTTT
AATGCCTTTGTATCATGCTATTGCTTCCCGTATGGCTTTCATTTTCTCCTCCTTGTATAAATCCTGGTTG
CTGTCTCTTTATGAGGAGTTGTGGCCCGTTGTCAGGCAACGTGGCGTGGTGTGCACTGTGTTTGCTGACG
CAACCCCCACTGGTTGGGGCATTGCCACCACCTGTCAGCTCCTTTCCGGGACTTTCGCTTTCCCCCTCCC
TATTGCCACGGCGGAACTCATCGCCGCCTGCCTTGCCCGCTGCTGGACAGGGGCTCGGCTGTTGGGCACT
GACAATTCCGTGGTGTTGTCGGGGAAATCATCGTCCTTTCCTTGGCTGCTCGCCTATGTTGCCACCTGGA
TTCTGCGCGGGACGTCCTTCTGCTACGTCCCTTCGGCCCTCAATCCAGCGGACCTTCCTTCCCGCGGCCT
GCTGCCGGCTCTGCGGCCTCTTCCGCGTCTTCGCCTTCGCCCTCAGACGAGTCGGATCTCCCTTTGGGCC
GCCTCCCCGCATCGATACCGAGCGCTGCTCGAGAGATCTACGGGTGGCATCCCTGTGACCCCTCCCCAGT
GCCTCTCCTGGCCCTGGAAGTTGCCACTCCAGTGCCCACCAGCCTTGTCCTAATAAAATTAAGTTGCATC
ATTTTGTCTGACTAGGTGTCCTTCTATAATATTATGGGGTGGAGGGGGGTGGTATGGAGCAAGGGGCAAG
TTGGGAAGACAACCTGTAGGGCCTGCGGGGTCTATTGGGAACCAAGCTGGAGTGCAGTGGCACAATCTTG
GCTCACTGCAATCTCCGCCTCCTGGGTTCAAGCGATTCTCCTGCCTCAGCCTCCCGAGTTGTTGGGATTC
CAGGCATGCATGACCAGGCTCAGCTAATTTTTGTTTTTTTGGTAGAGACGGGGTTTCACCATATTGGCCA
GGCTGGTCTCCAACTCCTAATCTCAGGTGATCTACCCACCTTGGCCTCCCAAATTGCTGGGATTACAGGC
GTGAACCACTGCTCCCTTCCCTGTCCTTCTGATTTTGTAGGTAACCACGTGCGGACCGAGCGGCCGCAGG
AACCCCTAGTGATGGAGTTGGCCACTCCCTCTCTGCGCGCTCGCTCGCTCACTGAGGCCGGGCGACCAAA
GGTCGCCCGACGCCCGGGCTTTGCCCGGGCGGCCTCAGTGAGCGAGCGAGCGCGCAGCTGCCTGCAGGGG
CGCCTGATGCGGTATTTTCTCCTTACGCATCTGTGCGGTATTTCACACCGCATA
[95 nt withheld, positions 5445-5539]
T
[46 nt withheld, positions 5541-5586]
C
[141 nt withheld, positions 5588-5728]
CCTTTGACGTTGGAGTCCACGTTCTTT
[37 nt withheld, positions 5756-5792]
ACTCTATCTCGGGCTATTCTTTTGATTTATAAGGGATTTTGCCGATTTCGGTCTATTGGTTAAAAAATGA
GCTGATTTAACAAAAATTTAACGCGAATTTTAACAAAATATTAACGTTTACAATTTTATGGTGCACTCTC
AGTACAATCTGCTCTGATGCCGCATAGTTAAGCCAGCCCCGACACCCGCCAACACCCGCTGACGCGCCCT
GACGGGCTTGTCTGCTCCCGGCATCCGCTTACAGACAAGCTGTGACCGTCTCCGGGAGCTGCATGTGTCA
GAGGTTTTCACCGTCATCACCGAAACGCGCGAGACGAAAGGGCCTCGTGATACGCCTATTTTTATAGGTT
AATGTCATGATAATAATGGTTTCTTAGACGTCAGGTGGCACTTTTCGGGGAAATGTGCGCGGAACCCCTA
TTTGTTTATTTTTCTAAATACATTCAAATATGTATCCGCTCATGAGACAATAACCCTGATAAATGCTTCA
ATAATATTGAAAAAGGAAGAGTATGAGTATTCAACATTTCCGTGTCGCCCTTATTCCCTTTTTTGCGGCA
TTTTGCCTTCCTGTTTTTGCTCACCCAGAAACGCTGGTGAAAGTAAAAGATGCTGAAGATCAGTTGGGTG
CACGAGTGGGTTACATCGAACTGGATCTCAACAGCGGTAAGATCCTTGAGAGTTTTCGCCCCGAAGAACG
TTTTCCAATGATGAGCACTTTTAAAGTTCTGCTATGTGGCGCGGTATTATCCCGTATTGACGCCGGGCAA
GAGCAACTCGGTCGCCGCATACACTATTCTCAGAATGACTTGGTTGAGTACTCACCAGTCACAGAAAAGC
ATCTTACGGATGGCATGACAGTAAGAGAATTATGCAGTGCTGCCATAACCATGAGTGATAACACTGCGGC
CAACTTACTTCTGACAACGATCGGAGGACCGAAGGAGCTAACCGCTTTTTTGCACAACATGGGGGATCAT
GTAACTCGCCTTGATCGTTGGGAACCGGAGCTGAATGAAGCCATACCAAACGACGAGCGTGACACCACGA
TGCCTGTAGCAATGGCAACAACGTTGCGCAAACTATTAACTGGCGAACTACTTACTCTAGCTTCCCGGCA
ACAATTAATAGACTGGATGGAGGCGGATAAAGTTGCAGGACCACTTCTGCGCTCGGCCCTTCCGGCTGGC
TGGTTTATTGCTGATAAATCTGGAGCCGGTGAGCGTGGGTCTCGCGGTATCATTGCAGCACTGGGGCCAG
ATGGTAAGCCCTCCCGTATCGTAGTTATCTACACGACGGGGAGTCAGGCAACTATGGATGAACGAAATAG
ACAGATCGCTGAGATAGGTGCCTCACTGATTAAGCATTGGTAACTGTCAGACCAAGTTTACTCATATATA
CTTTAGATTGATTTAAAACTTCATTTTTAATTTAAAAGGATCTAGGTGAAGATCCTTTTTGATAATCTCA
TGACCAAAATCCCTTAACGTGAGTTTTCGTTCCACTGAGCGTCAGACCCCGTAGAAAAGATCAAAGGATC
TTCTTGAGATCCTTTTTTTCTGCGCGTAATCTGCTGCTTGCAAACAAAAAAACCACCGCTACCAGCGGTG
GTTTGTTTGCCGGATCAAGAGCTACCAACTCTTTTTCCGAAGGTAACTGGCTTCAGCAGAGCGCAGATAC
CAAATACTGTTCTTCTAGTGTAGCCGTAGTTAGGCCACCACTTCAAGAACTCTGTAGCACCGCCTACATA
CCTCGCTCTGCTAATCCTGTTACCAGTGGCTGCTGCCAGTGGCGATAAGTCGTGTCTTACCGGGTTGGAC
TCAAGACGATAGTTACCGGATAAGGCGCAGCGGTCGGGCTGAACGGGGGGTTCGTGCACACAGCCCAGCT
TGGAGCGAACGACCTACACCGAACTGAGATACCTACAGCGTGAGCTATGAGAAAGCGCCACGCTTCCCGA
AGGGAGAAAGGCGGACAGGTATCCGGTAAGCGGCAGGGTCGGAACAGGAGAGCGCACGAGGGAGCTTCCA
GGGGGAAACGCCTGGTATCTTTATAGTCCTGTCGGGTTTCGCCACCTCTGACTTGAGCGTCGATTTTTGT
GATGCTCGTCAGGGGGGCGGAGCCTATGGAAAAACGCCAGCAACGCGGCCTTTTTACGGTTCCTGGCCTT
TTGCTGGCCTTTTGCTCACATGT
